>Addgene plasmid #59798 | pUASTattb AaegOr4-G | depositor full sequence | sequence record 96152 | pUASTattb AaegOr4-G sequence 9716 bps
CTAAATTGTAAGCGTTAATATTTTGTTAAAATTCGCGTTAAATTTTTGTTAAATCAGCTCATTTTTTAAC
CAATAGGCCGAAATCGGCAAAATCCCTTATAAATCAAAAGAATAGACCGAGATAGGGT
[37 nt withheld, positions 129-165]
AAAGAACGTGGACTCCAACGTCAAAGG
[49 nt withheld, positions 193-241]
T
[91 nt withheld, positions 243-333]
G
[124 nt withheld, positions 335-458]
CCCATTCGCCATTCAGGCTGCGCAACTGTTGGGAAGGGCGATCGGTGCGGGCCTCTTCGCTATTACGCCA
GCTGGCGAAAGGGGGATGTGCTGCAAGGCGATTAAGTTGGGTAACGCCAGGGTTTTCCCAGTCACGACGT
TGTAAAACGACGGCCAGTGAATTGTAATACGACTCACTATAGGGCGAATTGGGTACGTACCGGGCCCCTA
GTATGTATGTAAGTTAATAAAACCCATTTTTGCGGAAAGTAGATAAAAAAAACATTTTTTTTTTTTACTG
CACTGGATATCATTGAACTTATCTGATCAGTTTTAAATTTACTTCGATCCAAGGGTATTTGATGTACCAG
GTTCTTTCGATTACCTCTCACTCAAAATGACATTCCACTCAAAGTCAGCGCTGTTTGCCTCCTTCTCTGT
CCACAGAAATATCGCCGTCTCTTTCGCCGCTGCGTCCGCTATCTCTTTCGCCACCGTTTGTAGCGTTACG
TAGCGTCAATGTCCGCCTTCAGTTGCATTTTGTCAGCGGTTTCGTGACGAAGCTCCAAGCGGTTTACGCC
ATCAATTAAACACAAAGTGCTGTGCCAAAACTCCTCTCGCTTCTTATTTTTGTTTGTTTTTTGAGTGATT
GGGGTGGTGATTGGTTTTGGGTGGGTAAGCAGGGGAAAGTGTGAAAAATCCCGGCAATGGGCCAAGAGGA
TCAGGAGCTATTAATTCGCGGAGGCAGCAAACACCCATCTGCCGAGCATCTGAACAATGTGAGTAGTACA
TGTGCATACATCTTAAGTTCACTTGATCTATAGGAACTGCGATTGCAACATCAAATTGTCTGCGGCGTGA
GAACTGCGACCCACAAAAATCCCAAACCGCAATTGCACAAACAAATAGTGACACGAAACAGATTATTCTG
GTAGCTGTTCTCGCTATATAAGACAATTTTTGAGATCATATCATGATCAAGACATCTAAAGGCATTCATT
TTCGACTATATTCTTTTTTACAAAAAATATAACAACCAGATATTTTAAGCTGATCCTAGATGCACAAAAA
ATAAATAAAAGTATAAACCTACTTCGTAGGATACTTCGGGGTACTTTTTGTTCGGGGTTAGATGAGCATA
ACGCTTGTAGTTGATATTTGAGATCCCCTATCATTGCAGGGTGACAGCGGAGCGGCTTCGCAGAGCTGCA
TTAACCAGGGCTTCGGGCAGGCCAAAAACTACGGCACGCTCCGGCCACCCAGTCCGCCGGAGGACTCCGG
TTCAGGGAGCGGCCAACTAGCCGAGAACCTCACCTATGCCTGGCACAATATGGACATCTTTGGGGCGGTC
AATCAGCCGGGCTCCGGATGGCGGCAGCTGGTCAACCGGACACGCGGACTATTCTGCAACGAGCGACACA
TACCGGCGCCCAGGAAACATTTGCTCAAGAACGGTGAGTTTCTATTCGCAGTCGGCTGATCTGTGTGAAA
TCTTAATAAAGGGTCCAATTACCAATTTGAAACTCAGTTTGCGGCGTGGCCTATCCGGGCGAACTTTTGG
CCGTGATGGGCAGTTCCGGTGCCGGAAAGACGACCCTGCTGAATGCCCTTGCCTTTCGATCGCCGCAGGG
CATCCAAGTATCGCCATCCGGGATGCGACTGCTCAATGGCCAACCTGTGGACGCCAAGGAGATGCAGGCC
AGGTGCGCCTATGTCCAGCAGGATGACCTCTTTATCGGCTCCCTAACGGCCAGGGAACACCTGATTTTCC
AGGCCATGGTGCGGATGCCACGACATCTGACCTATCGGCAGCGAGTGGCCCGCGTGGATCAGGTGATCCA
GGAGCTTTCGCTCAGCAAATGTCAGCACACGATCATCGGTGTGCCCGGCAGGGTGAAAGGTCTGTCCGGC
GGAGAAAGGAAGCGTCTGGCATTCGCCTCCGAGGCACTAACCGATCCGCCGCTTCTGATCTGCGATGAGC
CCACCTCCGGACTGGACTCATTTACCGCCCACAGCGTCGTCCAGGTGCTGAAGAAGCTGTCGCAGAAGGG
CAAGACCGTCATCCTGACCATTCATCAGCCGTCTTCCGAGCTGTTTGAGCTCTTTGACAAGATCCTTCTG
ATGGCCGAGGGCAGGGTAGCTTTCTTGGGCACTCCCAGCGAAGCCGTCGACTTCTTTTCCTAGTGAGTTC
GATGTGTTTATTAAGGGTATCTAGCATTACATTACATCTCAACTCCTATCCAGCGTGGGTGCCCAGTGTC
CTACCAACTACAATCCGGCGGACTTTTACGTACAGGTGTTGGCCGTTGTGCCCGGACGGGAGATCGAGTC
CCGTGATCGGATCGCCAAGATATGCGACAATTTTGCTATTAGCAAAGTAGCCCGGGATATGGAGCAGTTG
TTGGCCACCAAAAATTTGGAGAAGCCACTGGAGCAGCCGGAGAATGGGTACACCTACAAGGCCACCTGGT
TCATGCAGTTCCGGGCGGTCCTGTGGCGATCCTGGCTGTCGGTGCTCAAGGAACCACTCCTCGTAAAAGT
GCGACTTATTCAGACAACGGTGAGTGGTTCCAGTGGAAACAAATGATATAACGCTTACAATTCTTGGAAA
CAAATTCGCTAGATTTTAGTTAGAATTGCCTGATTCCACACCCTTCTTAGTTTTTTTCAATGAGATGTAT
AGTTTATAGTTTTGCAGAAAATAAATAAATTTCATTTAACTCGCGAACATGTTGAAGATATGAATATTAA
TGAGATGCGAGTAACATTTTAATTTGCAGATGGTTGCCATCTTGATTGGCCTCATCTTTTTGGGCCAACA
ACTCACGCAAGTGGGCGTGATGAATATCAACGGAGCCATCTTCCTCTTCCTGACCAACATGACCTTTCAA
AACGTCTTTGCCACGATAAATGTAAGTCTTGTTTAGAATACATTTGCATATTAATAATTTACTAACTTTC
TAATGAATCGATTCGATTTAGGTGTTCACCTCAGAGCTGCCAGTTTTTATGAGGGAGGCCCGAAGTCGAC
TTTATCGCTGTGACACATACTTTCTGGGCAAAACGATTGCCGAATTACCGCTTTTTCTCACAGTGCCACT
GGTCTTCACGGCGATTGCCTATCCGATGATCGGACTGCGGGCCGGAGTGCTGCACTTCTTCAACTGCCTG
GCGCTGGTCACTCTGGTGGCCAATGTGTCAACGTCCTTCGGATATCTAATATCCTGCGCCAGCTCCTCGA
CCTCGATGGCGCTGTCTGTGGGTCCGCCGGTTATCATACCATTCCTGCTCTTTGGCGGCTTCTTCTTGAA
CTCGGGCTCGGTGCCAGTATACCTCAAATGGTTGTCGTACCTCTCATGGTTCCGTTACGCCAACGAGGGT
CTGCTGATTAACCAATGGGCGGACGTGGAGCCGGGCGAAATTAGCTGCACATCGTCGAACACCACGTGCC
CCAGTTCGGGCAAGGTCATCCTGGAGACGCTTAACTTCTCCGCCGCCGATCTGCCGCTGGACTACGTGGG
TCTGGCCATTCTCATCGTGAGCTTCCGGGTGCTCGCATATCTGGCTCTAAGACTTCGGGCCCGACGCAAG
GAGTAGCCGACATATATCCGAAATAACTGCTTGTTTTTTTTTTTTACCATTATTACCATCGTGTTTACTG
TTTATTGCCCCCTCAAAAAGCTAATGTAATTATATTTGTGCCAATAAAAACAAGATATGACCTATAGAAT
ACAAGTATTTCCCCTTCGAACATCCCCACAAGTAGACTTTGGATTTGTCTTCTAACCAAAAGACTTACAC
ACCTGCATACCTTACATCAAAAACTCGTTTATCGCTACATAAAACACCGGGATATATTTTTTATATACAT
ACTTTTCAAATCGCGCGCCCTCTTCATAATTCACCTCCACCACACCACGTTTCGTAGTTGCTCTTTCGCT
GTCTCCCACCCGCTCTCCGCAACACATTCACCTTTTGTTCGACGACCTTGGAGCGACTGTCGTTAGTTCC
GCGCGATTCGGTTCGCTCAAATGGTTCCGAGTGGTTCATTTCGTCTCAATAGAAATTAGTAATAAATATT
TGTATGTACAATTTATTTGCTCCAATATATTTGTATATATTTCCCTCACAGCTATATTTATTCTAATTTA
ATATTATGACTTTTTAAGGTAATTTTTTGTGACCTGTTCGGAGTGATTAGCGTTACAATTTGAACTGAAA
GTGACATCCAGTGTTTGTTCCTTGTGTAGATGCATCTCAAAAAAATGGTGGGCATAATAGTGTTGTTTAT
ATATATCAAAAATAACAACTATAATAATAAGAATACATTTAATTTAGAAAATGCTTGGATTTCACTGGAA
CTAGGCTAGCATAACTTCGTATAATGTATGCTATACGAAGTTATGCTAGCGGATCCAAGCTTGCATGCCT
GCAGGTCGGAGTACTGTCCTCCGAGCGGAGTACTGTCCTCCGAGCGGAGTACTGTCCTCCGAGCGGAGTA
CTGTCCTCCGAGCGGAGTACTGTCCTCCGAGCGGAGACTCTAGCGAGCGCCGGAGTATAAATAGAGGCGC
TTCGTCTACGGAGCGACAATTCAATTCAAACAAGCAAAGTGAACACGTCGCTAAGCGAAAGCTAAGCAAA
TAAACAAGCGCAGCTGAACAAGCTAAACAATCTGCAGTAAAGTGCAAGTTAAAGTGAATCAATTAAAAGT
AACCAGCAACCAAGTAAATCAACTGCAACTACTGAAATCTGCCAAGAAGTAATTATTGAATACAAGAAGA
GAACTCTGAATAGGGAATTGGGAATTCATGACTCAATCCATTGAGTTTGAGCAAACCTTTGGCTTCATCG
CCAAGGTCTTGCAAATGATCGGCTACCCAAGCTGTTTGGCTCCGTACCCAACGACCTTCGCCAGTCGACT
TAAGTCCAGTGCCGGTTTCGTGGTATGCTTCCTCATGTTGACCTATTGCGTTTTCGGTCAGATCATCAAC
ATCGGCCTGCTGATGATGGGCTACCGCCAGACGGATCAGGTCGTCGAGGAGGTCGCCATCCAGGTCAGCA
GTACGGGCTTCTGCATCATCGGACTGGCGAAGATGTACAGTTTGTCGTACAACCACACCATTCTTAGCTG
GCTCATTGCGGACTTCAGAGTCAAGTGGAATGCCGGGGAGCTCACAGAGAAGGACCGTTCCATACGGGAT
GGGACGTTACGTCCAACGGTGGCCATTACGACTGTAGCGGCATTAGGGAATATCATAATGGTGTCGGCGT
TCAACTTTCAACCGGTGGTGGAGATGATCTACGGTCGGGTGGTTACCGGAGAATGGGTCAAGCTGTTTCC
GTATGTGATTTGGTTCCCGTTTAATCCAACGCCCGGAGCGATCTACTATCTGGTTTATTTGTTTGAGGTG
TATTCGGGAGTAATTGTTGCCGTTGGAAATGTGGGGTTTAACTGTATCTTCTGCTTGCTGACTTCGCACT
TGTCGATGCAGTTGAAATTGCTGTGCAGTTGGATCGAGGATATGGTCGAAGTTGAGGACGAGAAGGGAGT
GCGATCGAAGAGGAAGCTCTACAGGATTGTGCGGTATCATCAGGACTTAATCAGAGGGAGGGATGCGTTA
CAGTCAATGTTCAGCACAACGCTGTTCCTGAACTTCTCCGCAAGTTCTGTTCTGATGTGCATGCAACTGT
ACCTTATAACTACCGCGGGAATTACCTTGATGATCAAGTTCACGCTTTTCATGCTTTGTATTCTGATGGA
GATTTTCATTCTCTGCTACTACGGTGAAGAGATTTTCGCCAATAGTTCATCGATTGCCGTTGGAGCGTTC
AACTCGAAATGGTACCAGTTGGAGGCCAGTCAACAGAATTCTCGTTTTGGCAAAAATTTGATTCCGATCA
TCCAGCGAGCGCAGACGCCCATGGTTCTGACGGCGTGGAAGTTTTGGCCTATCACCATTCGGACATTCAG
CGCCATTTTGCAAACATCATGGTCCTACTTTACTTTGCTGAGAACAGTGATGCGCTAGGAATTCGTTAAC
AGATCTGCGGCCGCGGCTCGAGGGTACCTCTAGAGGATCTTTGTGAAGGAACCTTACTTCTGTGGTGTGA
CATAATTGGACAAACTACCTACAGAGATTTAAAGCTCTAAGGTAAATATAAAATTTTTAAGTGTATAATG
TGTTAAACTACTGATTCTAATTGTTTGTGTATTTTAGATTCCAACCTATGGAACTGATGAATGGGAGCAG
TGGTGGAATGCCTTTAATGAGGAAAACCTGTTTTGCTCAGAAGAAATGCCATCTAGTGATGATGAGGCTA
CTGCTGACTCTCAACATTCTACTCCTCCAAAAAAGAAGAGAAAGGTAGAAGACCCCAAGGACTTTCCTTC
AGAATTGCTAAGTTTTTTGAGTCATGCTGTGTTTAGTAATAGAACTCTTGCTTGCTTTGCTATTTACACC
ACAAAGGAAAAAGCTGCACTGCTATACAAGAAAATTATGGAAAAATATTTGATGTATAGTGCCTTGACTA
GAGATCATAATCAGCCATACCACATTTGTAGAGGTTTTACTTGCTTTAAAAAACCTCCCACACCTCCCCC
TGAACCTGAAACATAAAATGAATGCAATTGTTGTTGTTAACTTGTTTATTGCAGCTTATAATGGTTACAA
ATAAAGCAATAGCATCACAAATTTCACAAATAAAGCATTTTTTTCACTGCATTCTAGTTGTGGTTTGTCC
AAACTCATCAATGTATCTTATCATGTCTGGATCCACTAGTGTCGACGATGTAGGTCACGGTCTCGAAGCC
GCGGTGCGGGTGCCAGGGCGTGCCCTTGGGCTCCCCGGGCGCGTACTCCACCTCACCCATCTGGTCCATC
ATGATGAACGGGTCGAGGTGGCGGTAGTTGATCCCGGCGAACGCGCGGCGCACCGGGAAGCCCTCGCCCT
CGAAACCGCTGGGCGCGGTGGTCACGGTGAGCACGGGACGTGCGACGGCGTCGGCGGGTGCGGATACGCG
GGGCAGCGTCAGCGGGTTCTCGACGGTCACGGCGGGCATGTCGACACTAGTTCTAGCCAGCTTTTGTTCC
CTTTAGTGAGGGTTAATTTCGAGCTTGGCGTAATCATGGTCATAGCTGTTTCCTGTGTGAAATTGTTATC
CGCTCACAATTCCACACAACATACGAGCCGGAAGCATAAAGTGTAAAGCCTGGGGTGCCTAATGAGTGAG
CTAACTCACATTAATTGCGTTGCGCTCACTGCCCGCTTTCCAGTCGGGAAACCTGTCGTGCCAGCTGCAT
TAATGAATCGGCCAACGCGCGGGGAGAGGCGGTTTGCGTATTGGGCGCTCTTCCGCTTCCTCGCTCACTG
ACTCGCTGCGCTCGGTCGTTCGGCTGCGGCGAGCGGTATCAGCTCACTCAAAGGCGGTAATACGGTTATC
CACAGAATCAGGGGATAACGCAGGAAAGAACATGTGAGCAAAAGGCCAGCAAAAGGCCAGGAACCGTAAA
AAGGCCGCGTTGCTGGCGTTTTTCCATAGGCTCCGCCCCCCTGACGAGCATCACAAAAATCGACGCTCAA
GTCAGAGGTGGCGAAACCCGACAGGACTATAAAGATACCAGGCGTTTCCCCCTGGAAGCTCCCTCGTGCG
CTCTCCTGTTCCGACCCTGCCGCTTACCGGATACCTGTCCGCCTTTCTCCCTTCGGGAAGCGTGGCGCTT
TCTCATAGCTCACGCTGTAGGTATCTCAGTTCGGTGTAGGTCGTTCGCTCCAAGCTGGGCTGTGTGCACG
AACCCCCCGTTCAGCCCGACCGCTGCGCCTTATCCGGTAACTATCGTCTTGAGTCCAACCCGGTAAGACA
CGACTTATCGCCACTGGCAGCAGCCACTGGTAACAGGATTAGCAGAGCGAGGTATGTAGGCGGTGCTACA
GAGTTCTTGAAGTGGTGGCCTAACTACGGCTACACTAGAAGAACAGTATTTGGTATCTGCGCTCTGCTGA
AGCCAGTTACCTTCGGAAAAAGAGTTGGTAGCTCTTGATCCGGCAAACAAACCACCGCTGGTAGCGGTGG
TTTTTTTGTTTGCAAGCAGCAGATTACGCGCAGAAAAAAAGGATCTCAAGAAGATCCTTTGATCTTTTCT
ACGGGGTCTGACGCTCAGTGGAACGAAAACTCACGTTAAGGGATTTTGGTCATGAGATTATCAAAAAGGA
TCTTCACCTAGATCCTTTTAAATTAAAAATGAAGTTTTAAATCAATCTAAAGTATATATGAGTAAACTTG
GTCTGACAGTTACCAATGCTTAATCAGTGAGGCACCTATCTCAGCGATCTGTCTATTTCGTTCATCCATA
GTTGCCTGACTCCCCGTCGTGTAGATAACTACGATACGGGAGGGCTTACCATCTGGCCCCAGTGCTGCAA
TGATACCGCGAGACCCACGCTCACCGGCTCCAGATTTATCAGCAATAAACCAGCCAGCCGGAAGGGCCGA
GCGCAGAAGTGGTCCTGCAACTTTATCCGCCTCCATCCAGTCTATTAATTGTTGCCGGGAAGCTAGAGTA
AGTAGTTCGCCAGTTAATAGTTTGCGCAACGTTGTTGCCATTGCTACAGGCATCGTGGTGTCACGCTCGT
CGTTTGGTATGGCTTCATTCAGCTCCGGTTCCCAACGATCAAGGCGAGTTACATGATCCCCCATGTTGTG
CAAAAAAGCGGTTAGCTCCTTCGGTCCTCCGATCGTTGTCAGAAGTAAGTTGGCCGCAGTGTTATCACTC
ATGGTTATGGCAGCACTGCATAATTCTCTTACTGTCATGCCATCCGTAAGATGCTTTTCTGTGACTGGTG
AGTACTCAACCAAGTCATTCTGAGAATAGTGTATGCGGCGACCGAGTTGCTCTTGCCCGGCGTCAATACG
GGATAATACCGCGCCACATAGCAGAACTTTAAAAGTGCTCATCATTGGAAAACGTTCTTCGGGGCGAAAA
CTCTCAAGGATCTTACCGCTGTTGAGATCCAGTTCGATGTAACCCACTCGTGCACCCAACTGATCTTCAG
CATCTTTTACTTTCACCAGCGTTTCTGGGTGAGCAAAAACAGGAAGGCAAAATGCCGCAAAAAAGGGAAT
AAGGGCGACACGGAAATGTTGAATACTCATACTCTTCCTTTTTCAATATTATTGAAGCATTTATCAGGGT
TATTGTCTCATGAGCGGATACATATTTGAATGTATTTAGAAAAATAAACAAATAGGGGTTCCGCGCACAT
TTCCCCGAAAAGTGCCAC
Features (pLannotate 1.2.2; 24 found; start..end, strand, type, name):
     30..458     -  rep_origin     f1 ori (sequence partly withheld): f1 bacteriophage origin of replication; arrow indicates direction of (+) strand synthesis
    463..620     -  CDS            lacZα (fragment): LacZα fragment of β-galactosidase; lacZ fragment
    623..641     +  promoter       T7 promoter: promoter for bacteriophage T7 RNA polymerase
    666..4802    +  gene           mini-white: white; This modified version of the white gene lacks part of the first intron.
   4809..4842    -  protein_bind   loxP: Cre-mediated recombination occurs in the 8-bp core sequence (GCATACAT). Cre recombinase
   4855..4876    -  misc_feature   MCS (fragment): pUC18/19 multiple cloning site
   4875..4969    +  protein_bind   5X UAS: five tandem copies of the "ScaI site" 17-mer CGGAGTACTGTCCTCCG, an upstream activating sequence (UAS) that efficiently binds yeast Gal4 (Webster et al., 1988; Pfeiffer et al., 2010) GAL4
   4988..5226    +  promoter       hsp70 promoter: Drosophila melanogaster hsp70Bb promoter
   5246..6460    +  CDS            GPROR4: OR4_AEDAE - Also known as Or4 From Aedes aegypti (Yellowfever mosquito) (Culex aegypti).
   6514..6588    +  CDS            small t antigen (fragment): SV40 (simian virus 40) small t antigen
   6590..6655    +  intron         small t intron: SV40 (simian virus 40) small t antigen intron
   6785..6805    +  CDS            SV40 NLS: nuclear localization signal of SV40 (simian virus 40) large T antigen
   6812..6946    +  CDS            LT_POVHA (fragment): Protein inferred from homology: Swiss-Prot protein existence level 3. Isoform large T antigen is a key early protein essential for both driving viral replication and inducing cellular transformation. Plays a role in viral genome replication by driving entry of quiescent cells into the cell cycle and by autoregulating the synthesis of viral early mRNA. Displays highly oncogenic activities by corrupting the host cellular checkpoint mechanisms that guard cell division and the transcription, replication, and repair of DNA. Participates in the modulation of cellular gene expression preceeding viral
   6971..7054    +  CDS            large T antigen (fragment): large T antigen from SV40 (simian virus 40)
   7077..7211    +  polyA_signal   SV40 poly(A) signal: SV40 polyadenylation signal
   7240..7309    +  protein_bind   attB: attB site for the φC31 integrase (Groth et al., 2000) phage φC31 integrase
   7528..7546    -  promoter       T3 promoter: promoter for bacteriophage T3 RNA polymerase
   7591..7607    -  protein_bind   lac operator: The lac repressor binds to the lac operator to inhibit transcription in E. coli. This inhibition can be relieved by adding lactose or isopropyl-β-D-thiogalactopyranoside (IPTG). lac repressor encoded by lacI
   7615..7645    -  promoter       lac promoter: promoter for the E. coli lac operon
   7660..7681    -  protein_bind   CAP binding site: CAP binding activates transcription in the presence of cAMP. E. coli catabolite activator protein
   7694..7786    -  CDS            lacI (fragment): lac repressor; lacI; The lac repressor binds to the lac operator to inhibit transcription in E. coli. This inhibition can be relieved by adding lactose or isopropyl-β-D-thiogalactopyranoside (IPTG).
   7969..8557    -  rep_origin     ori: high-copy-number ColE1/pMB1/pBR322/pUC origin of replication
   8728..9588    -  CDS            AmpR: β-lactamase; bla; confers resistance to ampicillin, carbenicillin, and related antibiotics
   9589..9693    -  promoter       AmpR promoter: bla
