[The description below was written by a language model from this plasmid's Addgene catalogue record and pLannotate feature annotations shown in this document.]
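Description:
pUASTattb AaegOr4-G is an insect expression and transgenesis plasmid built on the pUASTattB backbone, carrying allele G of the Aedes aegypti odorant receptor 4 (Or4) cDNA under Gal4/UAS control. It is about 9.7 kb in total, with an insert of roughly 1.2 kb. In E. coli it is maintained through a high-copy ColE1/pUC-type origin and selected with ampicillin via the β-lactamase gene and its own promoter. An f1 phage origin, lacZα and lac regulatory fragments, and flanking T7 and T3 promoters are cloning-vector remnants that have no role in the insect expression function.

The expression cassette consists of five tandem Gal4-binding UAS sites upstream of the Drosophila hsp70 basal promoter, followed by the Or4 coding sequence. Downstream lies an SV40 segment that supplies the small t intron and the SV40 polyadenylation signal. The small t, large T and NLS fragments annotated in this region are parts of that 3′ processing block rather than expressed products. Transcription of the receptor therefore depends on Gal4 supplied by a separate driver line, so expression can be directed to chosen cell types. A φC31 attB site allows integrase-mediated, site-specific insertion into a genomic attP landing site. The mini-white gene serves as a visible eye-colour marker for identifying transformants in a white-mutant background, and a single loxP site sits beside it.

The record states the purpose only as UAS-induced expression of this Or4 allele. The vector's design fits the generation of transgenic Drosophila for heterologous expression of the mosquito receptor, in keeping with the associated study linking an odorant receptor to mosquito preference for humans.
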