Addgene plasmid #59798: pUASTattb AaegOr4-G
Purpose: UAS-induced expression of Aedes aegypti odorant receptor 4 (OR4) cDNA allele G
Depositing lab: Leslie Vosshall. Depositing organization: Rockefeller University. Publication: Evolution of mosquito preference for humans linked to an odorant receptor. McBride CS, Baier F, Omondi AB, Spitzer SA, Lutomiah J, Sang R, Ignell R, Vosshall LB. Nature. 2014 Nov 13;515(7526):222-7. doi: 10.1038/nature13964. PubMed 25391959.
Backbone
  Vector backbone: pUASTattB
  Backbone size w/o insert (bp): 8489
  Total vector size (bp): 9710
  Vector type: Insect Expression
Growth in bacteria
  Bacterial resistance: Ampicillin, 100 μg/mL
  Growth temperature: 37°C
  Growth strain: Top10
  Copy number: Unknown
Gene/Insert
  Gene/Insert name: Aedes aegypti Or4 cDNA allele G
  Species: Aedes aegypti
  Insert size (bp): 1221
  GenBank ID: KF801621
Terms and licenses: Academic/Nonprofit Terms; Industry Terms: Not Available to Industry
How to cite: pUASTattb AaegOr4-G was a gift from Leslie Vosshall (Addgene plasmid # 59798 ; http://n2t.net/addgene:59798 ; RRID:Addgene_59798)
