>Addgene plasmid #59798 | pUASTattb AaegOr4-G | addgene partial sequence | sequence record 96154 | SV40-splice-R2 5'-CACAAACAATTAGAATCAGTAG-3'
TTATACACTTAAAAATTTTATATTTACCTTAGAGCTTTAAATCTCTGTAGGTAGTTTGTCCAATTATGTC
ACACCACAGAAGTAAGGTTCCTTCACAAAGATCCTCTAGAGGTACCCTCGAGCCGCGGCCGCAGATCTGT
TAACGAATTCCTAGCGCATCACTGTTCTCAGCAAAGTAAAGTAGGACCATGATGTTTGCAAAATGGCGCT
GAATGTCCGAATGGTGATAGGCCAAAACTTCCACGCCGTCAGAACCATGGGCGTCTGCGCTCGCTGGATG
ATCGGAATCAAATTTTTGCCAAAACGAGAATTCTGTTGACTGGCCTCCAACTGGTACCATTTCGAGTTGA
ACGCTCCAACGGCAATCGATGAACTATTGGCGAAAATCTCTTCACCGTAGTAGCAGAGAATGAAAATCTC
CATCAGAATACAAAGCATGAAAAGCGTGAACTTGATCATCAAGGTAATTCCCGCGGTAGTTATAAGGTAC
AGTTGCATGCACATCAGAACAGAACTTGCGGAGAAGTTCAGGAACAGCGTTGTGCTGAACATTGACTGTA
ACGCATCCCTCCCTCTGATTAAGTCCTGATGATACCGCACAATCCTGTAGAGCTTCCTCTTCGATCGCAC
TCCCTTCTCGTCCTCAACTTCGACCATATCCTCGATCCAACTGCACAGCAATTTCAACTGCATCGACAAG
TGCGAAGTCAGC
