>Addgene plasmid #59798 | pUASTattb AaegOr4-G | addgene partial sequence | sequence record 97337 | miniwhite-F 5'-TTTGTGACCTGTTCGGAGTGA-3'
TGAAAGTGACATCCAGTGTTTGTTCCTTGTGTAGATGCATCTCAAAAAAATGGTGGGCATAATAGTGTTG
TTTATATATATCAAAAATAACAACTATAATAATAAGAATACATTTAATTTAGAAAATGCTTGGATTTCAC
TGGAACTAGGCTAGCATAACTTCGTATAATGTATGCTATACGAAGTTATGCTAGCGGATCCAAGCTTGCA
TGCCTGCAGGTCGGAGTACTGTCCTCCGAGCGGAGTACTGTCCTCCGAGCGGAGTACTGTCCTCCGAGCG
GAGTACTGTCCTCCGAGCGGAGTACTGTCCTCCGAGCGGAGACTCTAGCGAGCGCCGGAGTATAAATAGA
GGCGCTTCGTCTACGGAGCGACAATTCAATTCAAACAAGCAAAGTGAACACGTCGCTAAGCGAAAGCTAA
GCAAATAAACAAGCGCAGCTGAACAAGCTAAACAATCTGCAGTAAAGTGCAAGTTAAAGTGAATCAATTA
AAAGTAACCAGCAACCAAGTAAATCAACTGCAACTACTGAAATCTGCCAAGAAGTAATTATTGAATACAA
GAAGAGAACTCTGAATAGGGAATTGGGAATTCATGACTCAATCCATTGAGTTTGAGCAAACCTTTGGCTT
CATCGCCAAGGTCTTGCAAATGATCGGCTACCCAAGCTGTTTGGCTCCGTACCCAACGACCTTCGCCAGT
CGACTTAAGTCCAGTGCCGGTTTCGTGGTATGCTTCCTCATGTTGACCTATTGCGTTTTCGGTCAGATCA
TCAACATCGGCCTGCTGATGATGGGCTACCGCCAGACGGATCAGGTCGTCGAGGAGGTCGCCATCCAGGT
CAGCAGTACGGGCTTCTGCATCATCGGACTGGCGAAGATGTACAGTT
