>Addgene plasmid #59798 | pUASTattb AaegOr4-G | addgene partial sequence | sequence record 97338 | pCasper-hs 5'-GCAACTACTGAAATCTGCCAAG-3'
GAATAGGGAATTGGGAATTCATGACTCAATCCATTGAGTTTGAGCAAACCTTTGGCTTCATCGCCAAGGT
CTTGCAAATGATCGGCTACCCAAGCTGTTTGGCTCCGTACCCAACGACCTTCGCCAGTCGACTTAAGTCC
AGTGCCGGTTTCGTGGTATGCTTCCTCATGTTGACCTATTGCGTTTTCGGTCAGATCATCAACATCGGCC
TGCTGATGATGGGCTACCGCCAGACGGATCAGGTCGTCGAGGAGGTCGCCATCCAGGTCAGCAGTACGGG
CTTCTGCATCATCGGACTGGCGAAGATGTACAGTTTGTCGTACAACCACACCATTCTTAGCTGGCTCATT
GCGGACTTCAGAGTCAAGTGGAATGCCGGGGAGCTCACAGAGAAGGACCGTTCCATACGGGATGGGACGT
TACGTCCAACGGTGGCCATTACGACTGTAGCGGCATTAGGGAATATCATAATGGTGTCGGCGTTCAACTT
TCAACCGGTGGTGGAGATGATCTACGGTCGGGTGGTTACCGGAGAATGGGTCAAGCTGTTTCCGTATGTG
ATTTGGTTCCCGTTTAATCCAACGCCCGGAGCGATCTACTATCTGGTTTATTTGTTTGAGGTGTATTCGG
GAGTAATTGTTGCCGTTGGAAATGTGGGGTTTAACTGTATCTTCTGCTTGCTGACTTCGCACTTGTCGAT
GCAGTTGAAATTGCTGTGCAGTTGGATCGAGGATATGGTCGAAGTTGAGGACGAGAAGGGAGTGCGATCG
AAGAGGAAGCTCTACAGGATTGTGCGGTATCATCAGGACTTAATCAGAGGGAGGGATGCGTTACAGTCAA
TGTTCAG
